Addgene plasmid #70394: R777-E110 Hs.IRS1-nostop
Purpose: Gateway ORF clone of human IRS1 [NM_005544.2] without stop codon (for C-terminal fusions)
Depositing lab: Dominic Esposito. Depositing organization: National Cancer Institute (NCI).
Backbone
  Vector backbone: pDonor-255
  Backbone size w/o insert (bp): 2693
  Vector type: Gateway Entry Clone
Growth in bacteria
  Bacterial resistance: Spectinomycin, 50 μg/mL
  Growth temperature: 37°C
  Growth strain: DH10B
  Copy number: High Copy
Gene/Insert
  Gene/Insert name: IRS1 (alt name: NM_005544.2)
  Species: H. sapiens (human)
  Insert size (bp): 3726
  Entrez Gene: IRS1 (a.k.a. HIRS-1)
  Cloning method: Gateway Cloning
  Sequencing primers: 5′ M13F 23-mer (5'-CCCAGTCACGACGTTGTAAAACG); 3′ attLR 23-mer (5'-TAACATCAGAGATTTTGAGACAC)
Terms and licenses: Academic/Nonprofit Terms; Industry Terms: Not Available to Industry
How to cite: R777-E110 Hs.IRS1-nostop was a gift from Dominic Esposito (Addgene plasmid # 70394 ; http://n2t.net/addgene:70394 ; RRID:Addgene_70394)
