[The description below was written by a language model from this plasmid's Addgene catalogue record and pLannotate feature annotations shown in this document.]
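Description:
R777-E110 Hs.IRS1-nostop is a Gateway entry clone built on the pDonor-255 backbone (about 2.7 kb without insert), carrying the human IRS1 open reading frame, reference transcript NM_005544.2, as a 3,726 bp insert in a plasmid of roughly 6.4 kb. It is maintained in E. coli through a high-copy ColE1/pUC-type origin and selected with spectinomycin through the aadA aminoglycoside adenylyltransferase gene (SmR). That gene sits downstream of a fragment of the class 1 integron Pc promoter and a short remnant of a gentamicin acetyltransferase gene. Small lacZα and lacI fragments are backbone remnants, and the rrnB T1 and T2 terminators probably help insulate the cloning region from read-through transcription.

The IRS1 coding sequence encodes insulin receptor substrate 1, an adaptor that, once phosphorylated by the insulin receptor, recruits SH2-domain proteins such as the p85 subunit of PI3-kinase and GRB2. The ORF is flanked by attL recombination sites. The automated annotation labels the upstream site attL3 and the downstream site as a fragment of attL2, and the record does not otherwise specify the att site identities. There is no promoter driving the ORF in this plasmid, as expected for an entry clone, so it is not itself an expression construct. LR Clonase recombination instead transfers the ORF into a destination vector that supplies the promoter, tags and host-specific elements. Because the native stop codon has been omitted, translation can continue through the downstream att site into a C-terminal tag or fusion partner provided by the destination vector. The clone is therefore suited to building C-terminally tagged or reporter-fused IRS1 expression constructs.
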