Features (pLannotate 1.2.2; 11 found; start..end, strand, type, name):
     18..54      -  CDS            lacZα (fragment): LacZα fragment of β-galactosidase; lacZ fragment
     85..180     +  protein_bind   attL3: mutant version of attL; recombination site for the Gateway® LR reaction LR Clonase™
    186..3911    +  CDS            IRS1: IRS1_HUMAN - Experimental evidence at protein level: Swiss-Prot protein existence level 1. May mediate the control of various cellular processes by insulin. When phosphorylated by the insulin receptor binds specifically to various cellular proteins containing SH2 domains such as phosphatidylinositol 3-kinase p85 subunit or GRB2. Activates phosphatidylinositol 3-kinase when bound to the regulatory p85 subunit (By similarity). From Homo sapiens (Human).
   3916..4009    -  protein_bind   attL2 (fragment): mutant version of attL; recombination site for the Gateway® LR reaction LR Clonase™
   4124..4147    +  promoter       Pc promoter (fragment): intI1 (promoter lies within the coding sequence); class 1 integron promoter
   4323..4379    +  CDS            GmR (fragment): gentamycin acetyltransferase; aacC1; confers resistance to gentamycin
   4386..5177    +  CDS            SmR: aminoglycoside adenylyltransferase (Murphy, 1985); aadA; confers resistance to spectinomycin and streptomycin
   5270..5858    +  rep_origin     ori: high-copy-number ColE1/pMB1/pBR322/pUC origin of replication
   6041..6133    +  CDS            lacI (fragment): lac repressor; lacI; The lac repressor binds to the lac operator to inhibit transcription in E. coli. This inhibition can be relieved by adding lactose or isopropyl-β-D-thiogalactopyranoside (IPTG).
   6188..6215    -  terminator     rrnB T2 terminator: transcription terminator T2 from the E. coli rrnB gene
   6347..6390    +  terminator     rrnB T1 terminator: Escherichia coli rrnB; transcription terminator T1 from the E. coli rrnB gene
>Addgene plasmid #70394 | R777-E110 Hs.IRS1-nostop | depositor full sequence | sequence record 125843 | Full Sequence
TTAACGCTAGCATGGATGTTTTCCCAGTCACGACGTTGTAAAACGACGGCCAGTCTTAAAATTCGAGCTC
GGTCCGAGGATCCGAAATAATGATTTTATTTTGACTGATAGTGACCTGTTCGTTGCAACAAATTGATAAG
CAATGCTTTTTTATAATGCCAACTTTGTACAAAAAAGTTGGCACCATGGCGAGCCCTCCGGAGAGCGATG
GCTTCTCGGACGTGCGCAAGGTGGGCTACCTGCGCAAACCCAAGAGCATGCACAAACGCTTCTTCGTACT
GCGCGCGGCCAGCGAGGCTGGGGGCCCGGCGCGCCTCGAGTACTACGAGAACGAGAAGAAGTGGCGGCAC
AAGTCGAGCGCCCCCAAACGCTCGATCCCCCTTGAGAGCTGCTTCAACATCAACAAGCGGGCTGACTCCA
AGAACAAGCACCTGGTGGCTCTCTACACCCGGGACGAGCACTTTGCCATCGCGGCGGACAGCGAGGCCGA
GCAAGACAGCTGGTACCAGGCTCTCCTACAGCTGCACAACCGTGCTAAGGGCCACCACGACGGAGCTGCG
GCCCTCGGGGCGGGAGGTGGTGGGGGCAGCTGCAGCGGCAGCTCCGGCCTTGGTGAGGCTGGGGAGGACT
TGAGCTACGGTGACGTGCCCCCAGGACCCGCATTCAAAGAGGTCTGGCAAGTGATCCTGAAGCCCAAGGG
CCTGGGTCAGACAAAGAACCTGATTGGTATCTACCGCCTTTGCCTGACCAGCAAGACCATCAGCTTCGTG
AAGCTGAACTCGGAGGCAGCGGCCGTGGTGCTGCAGCTGATGAACATCAGGCGCTGTGGCCACTCGGAAA
ACTTCTTCTTCATCGAGGTGGGCCGTTCTGCCGTGACGGGGCCCGGGGAGTTCTGGATGCAGGTGGATGA
CTCTGTGGTGGCCCAGAACATGCACGAGACCATCCTGGAGGCCATGCGGGCCATGAGTGATGAGTTCCGC
CCTCGCAGCAAGAGCCAGTCCTCGTCCAACTGCTCTAACCCCATCAGCGTCCCCCTGCGCCGGCACCATC
TCAACAATCCCCCGCCCAGCCAGGTGGGGCTGACCCGCCGATCACGCACTGAGAGCATCACCGCCACCTC
CCCGGCCAGCATGGTGGGCGGGAAGCCAGGCTCCTTCCGTGTCCGCGCCTCCAGTGACGGCGAAGGCACC
ATGTCCCGCCCAGCCTCGGTGGACGGCAGCCCTGTGAGTCCCAGCACCAACAGAACCCACGCCCACCGGC
ATCGGGGCAGCGCCCGGCTGCACCCCCCGCTCAACCACAGCCGCTCCATCCCCATGCCGGCTTCCCGCTG
CTCGCCTTCGGCCACCAGCCCGGTCAGTCTGTCGTCCAGTAGCACCAGTGGCCATGGCTCCACCTCGGAT
TGTCTCTTCCCACGGCGATCTAGTGCTTCGGTGTCTGGTTCCCCCAGCGATGGCGGTTTCATCTCCTCGG
ATGAGTATGGCTCCAGTCCCTGCGATTTCCGGAGTTCCTTCCGCAGTGTCACTCCGGATTCCCTGGGCCA
CACCCCACCAGCCCGCGGTGAGGAGGAGCTAAGCAACTATATCTGCATGGGTGGCAAGGGGCCCTCCACC
CTGACCGCCCCCAACGGTCACTACATTTTGTCTCGGGGTGGCAATGGCCACCGCTGCACCCCAGGAACAG
GCTTGGGCACGAGTCCAGCCTTGGCTGGGGATGAAGCAGCCAGTGCTGCAGATCTGGATAATCGGTTCCG
AAAGAGAACTCACTCGGCAGGCACATCCCCTACCATTACCCACCAGAAGACCCCGTCCCAGTCCTCAGTG
GCTTCCATTGAGGAGTACACAGAGATGATGCCTGCCTACCCACCAGGAGGTGGCAGTGGAGGCCGACTGC
CGGGACACAGGCACTCCGCCTTCGTGCCCACCCGCTCCTACCCAGAGGAGGGTCTGGAAATGCACCCCTT
GGAGCGTCGGGGGGGGCACCACCGCCCAGACAGCTCCACCCTCCACACGGATGATGGCTACATGCCCATG
TCCCCAGGGGTGGCCCCAGTGCCCAGTGGCCGAAAGGGCAGTGGAGACTATATGCCCATGAGCCCCAAGA
GCGTATCTGCCCCACAGCAGATCATCAATCCCATCAGACGCCATCCCCAGAGAGTGGACCCCAATGGCTA
CATGATGATGTCCCCCAGCGGTGGCTGCTCTCCTGACATTGGAGGTGGCCCCAGCAGCAGCAGCAGCAGC
AGCAACGCCGTCCCTTCCGGGACCAGCTATGGAAAGCTGTGGACAAACGGGGTAGGGGGCCACCACTCTC
ATGTCTTGCCTCACCCCAAACCCCCAGTGGAGAGCAGCGGTGGTAAGCTCTTACCTTGCACAGGTGACTA
CATGAACATGTCACCAGTGGGGGACTCCAACACCAGCAGCCCCTCCGACTGCTACTACGGCCCTGAGGAC
CCCCAGCACAAGCCAGTCCTCTCCTACTACTCATTGCCAAGATCCTTTAAGCACACCCAGCGCCCCGGGG
AGCCGGAGGAGGGTGCCCGGCATCAGCACCTCCGCCTTTCCACTAGCTCTGGTCGCCTTCTCTATGCTGC
AACAGCAGATGATTCTTCCTCTTCCACCAGCAGCGACAGCCTGGGTGGGGGATACTGCGGGGCTAGGCTG
GAGCCCAGCCTTCCACATCCCCACCATCAGGTTCTGCAGCCCCATCTGCCTCGAAAGGTGGACACAGCTG
CTCAGACCAATAGCCGCCTGGCCCGGCCCACGAGGCTGTCCCTGGGGGATCCCAAGGCCAGCACCTTACC
TCGGGCCCGAGAGCAGCAGCAGCAGCAGCAGCCCTTGCTGCACCCTCCAGAGCCCAAGAGCCCGGGGGAA
TATGTCAATATTGAATTTGGGAGTGATCAGTCTGGCTACTTGTCTGGCCCGGTGGCTTTCCACAGCTCAC
CTTCTGTCAGGTGTCCATCCCAGCTCCAGCCAGCTCCCAGAGAGGAAGAGACTGGCACTGAGGAGTACAT
GAAGATGGACCTGGGGCCGGGCCGGAGGGCAGCCTGGCAGGAGAGCACTGGGGTCGAGATGGGCAGACTG
GGCCCTGCACCTCCCGGGGCTGCTAGCATTTGCAGGCCTACCCGGGCAGTGCCCAGCAGCCGGGGTGACT
ACATGACCATGCAGATGAGTTGTCCCCGTCAGAGCTACGTGGACACCTCGCCAGCTGCCCCTGTAAGCTA
TGCTGACATGCGAACAGGCATTGCTGCAGAGGAGGTGAGCCTGCCCAGGGCCACCATGGCTGCTGCCTCC
TCATCCTCAGCAGCCTCTGCTTCCCCGACTGGGCCTCAAGGGGCAGCAGAGCTGGCTGCCCACTCGTCCC
TGCTGGGGGGCCCACAAGGACCTGGGGGCATGAGCGCCTTCACCCGGGTGAACCTCAGTCCTAACCGCAA
CCAGAGTGCCAAAGTGATCCGTGCAGACCCACAAGGGTGCCGGCGGAGGCATAGCTCCGAGACTTTCTCC
TCAACACCCAGTGCCACCCGGGTGGGCAACACAGTGCCCTTTGGAGCGGGGGCAGCAGTAGGGGGCGGTG
GCGGTAGCAGCAGCAGCAGCGAGGATGTGAAACGCCACAGCTCTGCTTCCTTTGAGAATGTGTGGCTGAG
GCCTGGGGAGCTTGGGGGAGCCCCCAAGGAGCCAGCCAAACTGTGTGGGGCTGCTGGGGGTTTGGAGAAT
GGTCTTAACTACATAGACCTGGATTTGGTCAAGGACTTCAAACAGTGCCCTCAGGAGTGCACCCCTGAAC
CGCAGCCTCCCCCACCCCCACCCCCTCATCAACCCCTGGGCAGCGGTGAGAGCAGCTCCACCCGCCGCTC
AAGTGAGGATTTAAGCGCCTATGCCAGCATCAGTTTCCAGAAGCAGCCAGAGGACCGTCAGTCAACTTTC
TTGTACAAAGTTGGCATTATAGGAAAGCATTGCTTATCAATTTGTTGCAACGAACAGGTCACTATCAGTC
AAAATAAAATCATTATTTGCATGCAAGCTTAGATCCTCTAGACCAGCCAGGACAGAAATGCCTCGACTTC
GCTGCTACCCAAGGTTGCCGGGTGACGCACACCGTGGAAACGGATGAAGGCACGAACCCAGTGGACATAA
GCCTGTTCGGTTCGTAAGCTGTAATGCAAGTAGCGTATGCGCTCACGCAACTGGTCCAGAACCTTGACCG
AACGCAGCGGTGGTAACGGCGCAGTGGCGGTTTTCATGGCTTGTTATGACTGTTTTTTTGGGGTACAGTC
TATGCCTCGGGCATCCAAGCAGCAAGCGCGTTACGCCGTGGGTCGATGTTTGATGTTATGGAGCAGCAAC
GATGTTACGCAGCAGGGCAGTCGCCCTAAAACAAAGTTAAACATTATGAGGGAAGCGGTGATCGCCGAAG
TATCGACTCAACTATCAGAGGTAGTTGGCGTCATCGAGCGCCATCTCGAACCGACGTTGCTGGCCGTACA
TTTGTACGGCTCCGCAGTGGATGGCGGCCTGAAGCCACACAGTGATATTGATTTGCTGGTTACGGTGACC
GTAAGGCTTGATGAAACAACGCGGCGAGCTTTGATCAACGACCTTTTGGAAACTTCGGCTTCCCCTGGAG
AGAGCGAGATTCTCCGCGCTGTAGAAGTCACCATTGTTGTGCACGACGACATCATTCCGTGGCGTTATCC
AGCTAAGCGCGAACTGCAATTTGGAGAATGGCAGCGCAATGACATTCTTGCAGGTATCTTCGAGCCAGCC
ACGATCGACATTGATCTGGCTATCTTGCTGACAAAAGCAAGAGAACATAGCGTTGCCTTGGTAGGTCCAG
CGGCGGAGGAACTCTTTGATCCGGTTCCTGAACAGGATCTATTTGAGGCGCTAAATGAAACCTTAACGCT
ATGGAACTCGCCGCCCGACTGGGCTGGCGATGAGCGAAATGTAGTGCTTACGTTGTCCCGCATTTGGTAC
AGCGCAGTAACCGGCAAAATCGCGCCGAAGGATGTCGCTGCCGACTGGGCAATGGAGCGCCTGCCGGCCC
AGTATCAGCCCGTCATACTTGAAGCTAGACAGGCTTATCTTGGACAAGAAGAAGATCGCTTGGCCTCGCG
CGCAGATCAGTTGGAAGAATTTGTCCACTACGTGAAAGGCGAGATCACCAAGGTAGTCGGCAAATAACCC
TCGAGCCACCCATGACCAAAATCCCTTAACGTGAGTTACGCGTCGTTCCACTGAGCGTCAGACCCCGTAG
AAAAGATCAAAGGATCTTCTTGAGATCCTTTTTTTCTGCGCGTAATCTGCTGCTTGCAAACAAAAAAACC
ACCGCTACCAGCGGTGGTTTGTTTGCCGGATCAAGAGCTACCAACTCTTTTTCCGAAGGTAACTGGCTTC
AGCAGAGCGCAGATACCAAATACTGTCCTTCTAGTGTAGCCGTAGTTAGGCCACCACTTCAAGAACTCTG
TAGCACCGCCTACATACCTCGCTCTGCTAATCCTGTTACCAGTGGCTGCTGCCAGTGGCGATAAGTCGTG
TCTTACCGGGTTGGACTCAAGACGATAGTTACCGGATAAGGCGCAGCGGTCGGGCTGAACGGGGGGTTCG
TGCACACAGCCCAGCTTGGAGCGAACGACCTACACCGAACTGAGATACCTACAGCGTGAGCATTGAGAAA
GCGCCACGCTTCCCGAAGGGAGAAAGGCGGACAGGTATCCGGTAAGCGGCAGGGTCGGAACAGGAGAGCG
CACGAGGGAGCTTCCAGGGGGAAACGCCTGGTATCTTTATAGTCCTGTCGGGTTTCGCCACCTCTGACTT
GAGCGTCGATTTTTGTGATGCTCGTCAGGGGGGCGGAGCCTATGGAAAAACGCCAGCAACGCGGCCTTTT
TACGGTTCCTGGCCTTTTGCTGGCCTTTTGCTCACATGTTCTTTCCTGCGTTATCCCCTGATTCTGTGGA
TAACCGTATTACCGCCTTTGAGTGAGCTGATACCGCTCGCCGCAGCCGAACGACCGAGCGCAGCGAGTCA
GTGAGCGAGGAAGCGGAAGAGCGCCCAATACGCAAACCGCCTCTCCCCGCGCGTTGGCCGATTCATTAAT
GCAGCTGGCACGACAGGTTTCCCGACTGGAAAGCGGGCAGTGAGCGCAACGCAATTAATACGCGTACCGC
TAGCCAGGAAGAGTTTGTAGAAACGCAAAAAGGCCATCCGTCAGGATGGCCTTCTGCTTAGTTTGATGCC
TGGCAGTTTATGGCGGGCGTCCTGCCCGCCACCCTCCGGGCCGTTGCTTCACAACGTTCAAATCCGCTCC
CGGCGGATTTGTCCTACTCAGGAGAGCGTTCACCGACAAACAACAGATAAAACGAAAGGCCCAGTCTTCC
GACTGAGCCTTTCGTTTTATTTGATGCCTGGCAGTTCCCTACTCTCGCG
