>Addgene plasmid #70394 | R777-E110 Hs.IRS1-nostop | addgene partial sequence | sequence record 132456 | pCR8_R1 5'-cgaaccgaacaggcttatgt-3'
GGTGTGCGTCACCCGGCAACCTTGGGTAGCAGCGAAGTCGAGGCATTTCTGTCCTGGCTGGTCTAGAGGA
TCTAAGCTTGCATGCAAATAATGATTTTATTTTGACTGATAGTGACCTGTTCGTTGCAACAAATTGATAA
GCAATGCTTTCCTATAATGCCAACTTTGTACAAGAAAGTTGACTGACGGTCCTCTGGCTGCTTCTGGAAA
CTGATGCTGGCATAGGCGCTTAAATCCTCACTTGAGCGGCGGGTGGAGCTGCTCTCACCGCTGCCCAGGG
GTTGATGAGGGGGTGGGGGTGGGGGAGGCTGCGGTTCAGGGGTGCACTCCTGAGGGCACTGTTTGAAGTC
CTTGACCAAATCCAGGTCTATGTAGTTAAGACCATTCTCCAAACCCCCAGCAGCCCCACACAGTTTGGCT
GGCTCCTTGGGGGCTCCCCCAAGCTCCCCAGGCCTCAGCCACACATTCTCAAAGGAAGCAGAGCTGTGGC
GTTTCACATCCTCGCTGCTGCTGCTGCTACCGCCACCGCCCCCTACTGCTGCCCCCGCTCCAAAGGGCAC
TGTGTTGCCCACCCGGGTGGCACTGGGTGTTGAGGAGAAAGTCTCGGAGCTATGCCTCCGCCGGCACCCT
TGTGGGTCTGCACGGATCACTTTGGCACTCTGGTTGCGGTTAGGACTGAGGTTCACCCGGGTGAAGGCGC
TCATGCCCCCAGGTCCTTGTGGGCCCCCCAGCAGGGACGAGTGGGCAGCCAGCTCTGCTGCCCCTTGAGG
CCCAGTCGGGGAAGCAGAGGCTGCTGAGGATGAGGAGGCAGCAGCCATGGTGGCCCTGGGCAGGCTCACC
TCCTCTGCAGCAATGCCTGTTCGCATGTCAGCATAGCTTACAGGGGCAGCTGGCGAGGTGTCCACGTAGC
TCTGACGGGGACAACTCATCTGCATGGTCATGTAGTCACCCCGGCTGCTGGGCACTGCCCGGGTAGGCCT
GCAAATGCTAGCAGCCCCGGGAGGTGCAGGGCCCAGTCTGCCCATCTCGACCCCAGTGCTCTCCTGCCAG
G
